Addgene plasmid #194838: MAC-C Sars-CoV-2 S_K417N
Purpose: Sars-CoV-2 S_K417N in MAC-C destination vector
Depositing lab: Markku Varjosalo. Depositing organization: University of Helsinki, Institute of Biotechnology. Publication: The comprehensive SARS-CoV-2 ‘hijackome’ knowledge base— reveals significant changes in host cell protein expression and activation by multiple SARS-CoV-2 variants. Varjosalo M, Huuskonen S, Liu X, Redchuk T, Salokas K, Lundberg R, Maljanen S, Belik M, Reinholm A, Kolehmainen P, Tripathi G, Laine P, Belanov S, Auvinen P, Vartiainen M, Laine L, Österlund P, Julkkunen I, Kakkola L. 10 May 2024, Research Square 10.21203/rs.3.rs-4322477/v1.
Backbone
  Vector backbone: MAC-tag-C (#108077)
  Vector type: Mammalian Expression
  Selectable markers: Hygromycin
Growth in bacteria
  Bacterial resistance: Ampicillin, 100 μg/mL
  Growth temperature: 37°C
  Growth strain: DH5alpha
  Copy number: High Copy
Gene/Insert
  Gene/Insert name: S_K417N (alt name: Spike protein K417N)
  Species: Sars-CoV-2
  Mutation: K417N
  Entrez Gene: S (a.k.a. GU280_gp02, spike glycoprotein)
  Tag / fusion protein: MAC-C (C terminal on backbone)
Terms and licenses: Academic/Nonprofit Terms; Industry Terms
Depositor comments: Please visit https://doi.org/10.21203/rs.3.rs-4322477/v1 for preprint.
How to cite: MAC-C Sars-CoV-2 S_K417N was a gift from Markku Varjosalo (Addgene plasmid # 194838 ; http://n2t.net/addgene:194838 ; RRID:Addgene_194838)
