[The description below was written by a language model from this plasmid's Addgene catalogue record and pLannotate feature annotations shown in this document.]
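Description:
MAC-C Sars-CoV-2 S_K417N is a mammalian expression plasmid that places the SARS-CoV-2 spike glycoprotein carrying the K417N substitution into the MAC-tag-C Gateway destination backbone. This fuses the MAC tag to the C terminus of the spike protein. The plasmid is propagated in E. coli as a high-copy construct using a ColE1/pUC-type origin and ampicillin resistance (bla with its own promoter). Hygromycin is recorded as the selectable marker for mammalian cells.

The available feature table comes from a partial sequencing result of about 8 kb, so it does not cover the whole plasmid. The hygromycin cassette and the MAC tag itself are not annotated within it. In the covered region, the spike open reading frame is flanked by short Gateway recombination site remnants, consistent with transfer of the insert from an entry clone by an LR reaction. Upstream sit the CMV enhancer and CMV immediate-early promoter, followed by short matches to tet operator-containing promoters. This pattern suggests a CMV promoter with tet operator sites, which would allow tetracycline-regulated expression in cells that produce the Tet repressor, although the record does not state this explicitly. An SV40 polyadenylation signal and small fragments annotated as bom, TcR and large T antigen are also detected; these are probably backbone remnants.

The associated study maps how SARS-CoV-2 proteins and their variant forms alter host protein expression and activation. This construct therefore serves to express tagged K417N spike in mammalian cells for comparison of its host protein interactions with those of other spike variants.
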