Features (pLannotate 1.2.2; 15 found; start..end, strand, type, name):
    716..734     -  protein_bind   attL1 (fragment): mutant version of attL; recombination site for the Gateway® LR reaction LR Clonase™
    738..4556    -  CDS            S: SPIKE_SARS2 - Experimental evidence at protein level: Swiss-Prot protein existence level 1. [Spike glycoprotein]: May down-regulate host tetherin (BST2) by lysosomal degradation, thereby counteracting its antiviral activity. From Severe acute respiratory syndrome coronavirus 2 (2019-nCoV) (SARS-CoV-2).
   4562..4579    -  protein_bind   attB1 (fragment): mutant version of attB; core recombination site for the Gateway® BP reaction BP Clonase™
   4715..4748    -  promoter       TRE3GV promoter (fragment): 3rd-generation Tet-responsive promoter that can be activated by binding of Tet-On® 3G, optimized for retroviral and lentiviral vectors
   4756..4775    -  promoter       PLtetO-1 promoter (fragment): modified phage lambda PL promoter with tet operator sites (Lutz and Bujard, 1997)
   4777..4796    -  promoter       PLtetO-1 promoter (fragment): modified phage lambda PL promoter with tet operator sites (Lutz and Bujard, 1997)
   4798..5001    -  promoter       CMV promoter: human cytomegalovirus (CMV) immediate early promoter
   5002..5381    -  enhancer       CMV enhancer: human cytomegalovirus immediate early enhancer
   5536..5588    +  misc_feature   bom (fragment): basis of mobility region from pBR322
   5647..5751    +  promoter       AmpR promoter: bla
   5752..6612    +  CDS            AmpR: β-lactamase; bla; confers resistance to ampicillin, carbenicillin, and related antibiotics
   6783..7371    +  rep_origin     ori: high-copy-number ColE1/pMB1/pBR322/pUC origin of replication
   7551..7683    -  CDS            TcR (fragment): tetracycline efflux protein; tet; confers resistance to tetracycline
   7699..7767    +  CDS            large T antigen (fragment): large T antigen from SV40 (simian virus 40)
   7790..7871    +  polyA_signal   SV40 poly(A) signal: SV40 polyadenylation signal
>Addgene plasmid #194838 | MAC-C Sars-CoV-2 S_K417N | addgene full sequence | sequence record 386201 | Addgene Partial NGS Result
NNNNNNNNNNNNNNNNNNNNNNNNNNNNNNNNNNNNNNNNNNNNNNNNNNNNNNNNNNNNNNNNNNNNNN
NNNNNNNNNNNNNNNNNNNNNNNNNNNNNNNNNNNNNNNNNNNNNNNNNNNNNNNNNNNNNNNNNNNNNC
TCTCAGGTTCTTGAAGTTTCCCTGCTTTCCTTCCAGGTCCATCAGGAAAGGCTGAGACACGTACTCGAAG
GTGCAGTTGTTAGCAGAGCTGTACACCCTGAACTCGCTTTCCATCCAAGACTTGTTGTTCTTGTGGTAGT
ACACTCCCAGGAATGGGTCGTTGCAGAACTGGAACTCGCACACCTTGATCACCACGTTGGTAGCGTTGTT
CACGATCAGCAGAGACTGGGTCTTAGAGTCCAGGGTGGTTCCGAAGATCCAACCCCTGATGATGTTAGAC
TTCTCGGTAGAAGCGAAGTACACGCCGTCGTTGAATGGCAGCACTGGGTTGTCGAATCTCTTGGTGCCGT
TGGTTCCAGACACGTGGATGGCGTGGAACCAGGTCACGTTAGAGAAGAATGGCAGGAACAGGTCCTGGGT
AGAGTGCAGCACGCTGGATCTGAACACCTTGTCTGGGTAGTACACGCCCCTGGTGAAGGAGTTGGTGTAG
GCAGGTGGCAGCTGGGTTCTGGTGGTCAGGTTCACGCACTGGGAGCTCACCAGTGGCAGCAGCACCAGGA
ACACGAACATGCCAACTTTTTTGTACAAAGTTGGGTAGGTGTAGTGCAGCTTCACACCCTTCAGCACAGG
CTCGGAGTCGTCCTCGTCGAACTTGCAGCAAGATCCGCAAGAGCAGCATCCCTTCAGGCAAGAGCAGCAA
GAGGTCATGCAGCACAGCATGATGGTCACCATCACGATAGCGATCAGACCAGCGATGAAACCCAGCCAGA
TGTACCAGGGCCACTTGATGTACTGCTCGTACTTTCCCAGTTCCTGCAGGTCGATCAGAGATTCGTTCAG
GTTCTTGGCCACCTCGTTCAGTCTGTCGATTTCCTTCTGGATGTTCACCACAGAGGCGTTGATTCCGGAG
ATGTCTCCCAGGTCCACGTCTGGAGAGGTGTGGTTCTTGAAGTACTTGTCCAGTTCCTCCTTGAAAGAGT
CCAGTTCTGGCTGCAGTGGGTCGTACACGGTGTTGTTCACGATTCCGATCACCACGTCGCAGTTTCCAGA
CACGAAGGTGTTGTCGGTGGTGATGATCTGTGGCTCGTAGAAGTTCCTCTGGGTCACGAACCAGTGGGTT
CCGTTAGACACGAACACTCCCTCCCTGGGGAAGTGAGCCTTTCCGTCGTGGCAGATAGCTGGGGCGGTGG
TGAAGTTCTTTTCCTGGGCGGGCACGTAGGTCACGTGCAGGAACACCACTCCGTGTGGAGCAGACTGTGG
GAAGGACATCAGGTGGTATCCCTTTCCGCAGAAGTCCACCCTCTTAGACTGGCCCAGCACGCATTCGGAC
ATCTTGGTGGCAGCCAGGTTGGCAGAAGCTCTGATTTCAGCGGCCCTGATCAGCTGCTGGGTCACGTAGG
TCTGCAGAGACTGCAGTCTTCCGGTGATCAGTCTGTCGATCTGCACCTCGGCTTCCACCTTGTCCAGCCT
AGACAGGATGTCGTTCAGCACAGAGGAGATGGCTCCGAAGTTAGAAGACAGCTGCTTCACCAGGGTGTTC
AGGGCCTGGGCGTTCTGGTTCACCACGTCCTGCAGCTTTCCCAGGGCAGAAGCGGTAGAGGACAGGGAGT
CCTGGATCTTTCCGATAGCAGAGTTGAACTGGTTAGCGATCAGCTTCTGGTTTTCGTACAGCACGTTCTG
GGTCACTCCGATACCGTTGAAACGGTAGGCCATCTGCATAGCGAATGGGATCTGCAGGGCGGCGCCAGCT
CCGAAGGTCCAACCAGAGGTGATGGTTCCAGCCAGCAGGGCAGAGGTGTACTGGGCGATCATCTCGTCGG
TCAGCAGTGGTGGCAGCACGGTCAGACCGTTGAACTTCTGGGCGCAGATCAGGTCTCTAGCGGCGATGTC
TCCCAGGCAGTCACCGTACTGCTTGATGAAACCGGCGTCGGCCAGGGTCACCTTGTTGAACAGCAGGTCT
TCGATGAAAGACCTCTTAGAGGGCTTAGATGGGTCGGGCAGGATCTGAGAGAAGTTGAATCCTCCGAAGT
CCTTGATAGGTGGGGTCTTGTATATCTGCTTCACCTGAGCGAACACTTCCTGGGTGTTCTTGTCCTGCTC
CACAGCGATTCCGGTCAGAGCGCGGTTCAGCTGGGTGCAGAAGCTGCCGTACTGCAGCAGCAGGTTAGAG
CATTCGGTAGAGTCTCCGCAGATGTACATGGTGCAGTCCACGCTGGTCTTGGTCATGCTCACTGGCAGGA
TTTCGGTGGTCACAGAGATGGTGAAGTTGGTTGGGATGGCGATAGAGTTGTTGCTGTAAGCCACGCTGTT
TTCAGCGCCCAGGCTCATGGTGTAGGCGATGATGCTCTGAGAGGCCACGGATCTGGCCCTTCTTGGGCTG
TTGGTCTGGGTCTGGTAAGAAGCGCAGATGCCAGCTCCGATTGGGATGTCGCATTCGTAGGAGTTGTTCA
CGTGCTCGGCTCCGATCAGGCAGCCGGCACGGGTCTGGAACACGTTAGATCCGGTGCTGTACACTCTCCA
GGTTGGGGTCAGCTGGTCAGCGTGGATGGCCACTGGCACTTCGGTGCAGTTCACGTCCTGGTACAGCACG
GCCACCTGGTTGGAGGTGTTGGTTCCTGGGGTGATCACGCTCACTCCTCCGAAAGAGCAGGGGGTGATGT
CCAGGATTTCCAGGGTCTGTGGGTCTCTCACAGCGTCGGTGGTGTCGGCGATGTCTCTACCGAACTGCTG
GAAAGGCAGGAACTTCTTGTTGGATTCGGTCAGCACTCCGGTTCCGGTCAGTCCGTTGAAGTTGAAGTTC
ACGCACTTGTTCTTCACCAGGTTGGTAGACTTCTTTGGTCCGCACACGGTAGCAGGAGCGTGCAGCAGCT
CGAAAGACAGCACCACCACTCTGTATGGCTGGTATCCCACTCCGTTGGTTGGCTGGAATCCGTAAGACTG
CAGAGGGAAGTAGCAGTTGAATCCTTCCACTCCGTTGCATGGGGTAGATCCAGCCTGGTAGATTTCGGTG
CTGATGTCCCTTTCGAAAGGCTTCAGGTTGCTCTTGCGGAACAGCCTGTACAGGTAGTTGTAGTTGCCTC
CCACCTTAGAGTCCAGGTTGTTAGAGTTCCAAGCGATCACGCAACCGGTGAAGTCGTCTGGCAGCTTGTA
GTTGTAGTCGGCGATATTTCCGGTCTGACCGGGAGCGATCTGTCTCACTTCGTCTCCTCTGATCACGAAG
GAGTCAGCGTACACGTTGGTGAAGCACAGGTCGTTCAGCTTGGTTGGGGACACGCCGTAGCACTTGAAGG
TGGAGAAGGAGGCAGAGTTGTACAGCACAGAGTAGTCGGCCACGCAGTTGCTGATTCTCTTCCTGTTCCA
AGCGTACACGCTGGCGAACCTGGTAGCGTTGAACACTTCTCCGAATGGGCACAGGTTGGTGATGTTTGGG
AATCTCACGATAGACTCGGTGGGCTGCACGCGGAAGTTGCTGGTCTGGTAGATTCCCTTTTCCACGGTGA
AAGACTTCAGGGTGCACTTGGTCTCAGACAGTGGGTCCAGAGCGCAGTCCACGGCGTCGGTGATGGTGCC
GTTTTCGTTGTACTTCAGCAGGAAGGTCCTTGGCTGCAGGTATCCCACGTAGTAAGCAGCGGCGCCGGCG
GTCCATCCAGAGCTGCTGTCGCCTGGGGTCAGGTAAGACCTGTGCAGAGCCAGCAGGGTCTGGAACCTGG
TGATGTTGATGCCGATTGGCAGGTCCACCAGGGGCTCCAGAGCAGAGAAACCCTGTGGCAGGTCCCTCAC
CAGGTTGATTGGGGTGTGCTTGCTGTATATCTTGAAGTAACCGTCGATGTTCTTGAACACGAACTCTCTC
AGGTTCTTGAAGTTTCCCTGCTTTCCTTCCAGGTCCATCAGGAAAGGCTGAGACACGTACTCGAAGGTGC
AGTTGTTAGCAGAGCTGTACACCCTGAACTCGCTTTCCATCCAAGACTTGTTGTTCTTGTGGTAGTACAC
TCCCAGGAATGGGTCGTTGCAGAACTGGAACTCGCACACCTTGATCACCACGTTGGTAGCGTTGTTCACG
ATCAGCAGAGACTGGGTCTTAGAGTCCAGGGTGGTTCCGAAGATCCAACCCCTGATGATGTTAGACTTCT
CGGTAGAAGCGAAGTACACGCCGTCGTTGAATGGCAGCACTGGGTTGTCGAATCTCTTGGTGCCGTTGGT
TCCAGACACGTGGATGGCGTGGAACCAGGTCACGTTAGAGAAGAATGGCAGGAACAGGTCCTGGGTAGAG
TGCAGCACGCTGGATCTGAACACCTTGTCTGGGTAGTACACGCCCCTGGTGAAGGAGTTGGTGTAGGCAG
GTGGCAGCTGGGTTCTGGTGGTCAGGTTCACGCACTGGGAGCTCACCAGTGGCAGCAGCACCAGGAACAC
GAACATGCCAACTTTTTTGTACAAACTTGTTGATATCTGCAGAATTCCACCACACTGGACTAGTGGATCC
GAGCTCGGTACCAAGCTTAAGTTTAAACGCTAGAGTCCGGAGGCTGGATCGGTCCCGGTGTCTTCTATGG
AGGTCAAAACAGCGTGGATGGCGTCTCCAGGCGATCTGACGGTTCACTAAACGAGCTCGTCGACGATCTC
TATCACTGATAGGGAGATCTCTATCACTGATAGGGAGAGCTCTGCTTATATAGACCTCCCACCGTACACG
CCTACCGCCCATTTGCGTCAATGGGGCGGAGTTGTTACGACATTTTGGAAAGTCCCGTTGATTTTGGTGC
CAAAACAAACTCCCATTGACGTCAATGGGGTGGAGACTTGGAAATCCCCGTGAGTCAAACCGCTATCCAC
GCCCATTGATGTACTGCCAAAACCGCATCACCATGGTAATAGCGATGACTAATACGTAGATGTACTGCCA
AGTAGGAAAGTCCCATAAGGTCATGTACTGGGCATAATGCCAGGCGGGCCATTTACCGTCATTGACGTCA
ATAGGGGGCGTACTTGGCATATGATACACTTGATGTACTGCCAAGTGGGCAGTTTACCGTAAATACTCCA
CCCATTGACGTCAATGGAAAGTCCCTATTGGCGTTACTATGGGAACATACGTCATTATTGACGTCAATGG
GCGGGGGTCGTTGGGCGGTCAGCCAGGCGGGCCATTTACCGTAAGTTATGTAACGCGGAACTCCATATAT
GGGCTATGAACTAATGACCCCGTAATTGATTACTATTAATAACTAGTCAATAATCAATGTCAACGCGTAT
ATCTGGCCCGTACATCGCGAAGCAGCGCAAAACGCCTAACCCTAAGCAGATTCTTCATGCAATTGTCGGT
CAAGCCTTGCCTTGTTGTAGCTTAAATTTTGCTCGCGCACTACTCAGCGACCTCCAACACACAAGCAGGG
AGCAGATACTGGCTTAACTATGCGGCATCAGAGCAGATTGTACTGAGAGTGCACCATAGGGGATCGGGAG
ATCTCCCGATCCGTCGACGTCAGGTGGCACTTTTCGGGGAAATGTGCGCGGAACCCCTATTTGTTTATTT
TTCTAAATACATTCAAATATGTATCCGCTCATGAGACAATAACCCTGATAAATGCTTCAATAATATTGAA
AAAGGAAGAGTATGAGTATTCAACATTTCCGTGTCGCCCTTATTCCCTTTTTTGCGGCATTTTGCCTTCC
TGTTTTTGCTCACCCAGAAACGCTGGTGAAAGTAAAAGATGCTGAAGATCAGTTGGGTGCACGAGTGGGT
TACATCGAACTGGATCTCAACAGCGGTAAGATCCTTGAGAGTTTTCGCCCCGAAGAACGTTTTCCAATGA
TGAGCACTTTTAAAGTTCTGCTATGTGGCGCGGTATTATCCCGTATTGACGCCGGGCAAGAGCAACTCGG
TCGCCGCATACACTATTCTCAGAATGACTTGGTTGAGTACTCACCAGTCACAGAAAAGCATCTTACGGAT
GGCATGACAGTAAGAGAATTATGCAGTGCTGCCATAACCATGAGTGATAACACTGCGGCCAACTTACTTC
TGACAACGATCGGAGGACCGAAGGAGCTAACCGCTTTTTTGCACAACATGGGGGATCATGTAACTCGCCT
TGATCGTTGGGAACCGGAGCTGAATGAAGCCATACCAAACGACGAGCGTGACACCACGATGCCTGTAGCA
ATGGCAACAACGTTGCGCAAACTATTAACTGGCGAACTACTTACTCTAGCTTCCCGGCAACAATTAATAG
ACTGGATGGAGGCGGATAAAGTTGCAGGACCACTTCTGCGCTCGGCCCTTCCGGCTGGCTGGTTTATTGC
TGATAAATCTGGAGCCGGTGAGCGTGGGTCTCGCGGTATCATTGCAGCACTGGGGCCAGATGGTAAGCCC
TCCCGTATCGTAGTTATCTACACGACGGGGAGTCAGGCAACTATGGATGAACGAAATAGACAGATCGCTG
AGATAGGTGCCTCACTGATTAAGCATTGGTAACTGTCAGACCAAGTTTACTCATATATACTTTAGATTGA
TTTAAAACTTCATTTTTAATTTAAAAGGATCTAGGTGAAGATCCTTTTTGATAATCTCATGACCAAAATC
CCTTAACGTGAGTTTTCGTTCCACTGAGCGTCAGACCCCGTAGAAAAGATCAAAGGATCTTCTTGAGATC
CTTTTTTTCTGCGCGTAATCTGCTGCTTGCAAACAAAAAAACCACCGCTACCAGCGGTGGTTTGTTTGCC
GGATCAAGAGCTACCAACTCTTTTTCCGAAGGTAACTGGCTTCAGCAGAGCGCAGATACCAAATACTGTT
CTTCTAGTGTAGCCGTAGTTAGGCCACCACTTCAAGAACTCTGTAGCACCGCCTACATACCTCGCTCTGC
TAATCCTGTTACCAGTGGCTGCTGCCAGTGGCGATAAGTCGTGTCTTACCGGGTTGGACTCAAGACGATA
GTTACCGGATAAGGCGCAGCGGTCGGGCTGAACGGGGGGTTCGTGCACACAGCCCAGCTTGGAGCGAACG
ACCTACACCGAACTGAGATACCTACAGCGTGAGCTATGAGAAAGCGCCACGCTTCCCGAAGGGAGAAAGG
CGGACAGGTATCCGGTAAGCGGCAGGGTCGGAACAGGAGAGCGCACGAGGGAGCTTCCAGGGGGAAACGC
CTGGTATCTTTATAGTCCTGTCGGGTTTCGCCACCTCTGACTTGAGCGTCGATTTTTGTGATGCTCGTCA
GGGGGGCGGAGCCTATGGAAAAACGCCAGCAACGCGGCCTTTTTACGGTTCCTGGCCTTTTGCTGGCCTT
TTGCTCACATGTTCTTTCCTGCGTTATCCCCTGATTCTGTGGATAACCGTATTACCGCCTTTGAGTGAGC
TGATACCGCTCGCCGCAGCCGAACGACCGAGCGCAGCGAGTCAGTGAGCGAGGAAGCGGAAGAGCGCTGC
CGGCACCTGTCCTACGAGTTGCATGATAAAGAAGACAGTCATAAGTGCGGCGACGATAGTCATGCCCCGC
GCCCACCGGAAGGAGCTGACTGGGTTGAAGGCTCTCAAGGGCATCGGTCGACGGATCCTTATCGATTTTA
CCACATTTGTAGAGGTTTTACTTGCTTTAAAAAACCTCCCACACCTCCCCCTGAACCTGAAACATAAAAT
GAATGCAATTGTTGTTGTTAACTTGTTTATTGCAGCTTATAATGGTTACAAATAAAGCAATAGCATCACA
AATTTCACAAATAAAGCATTTTTTTCACTGCATTCTAGNNNNNNNNNNNNNNNNNNNNNNNNNNNNNNNN
NNNNNNNNNNNNNNNNNNNNNNNNNNNNNNNNNNNNNNNNNNNNNNNNNNNNNNNNNNNNNNNNNNNNNN
NNNNNNNNNNNN
